>Addgene plasmid #46363 | pTK168_mCherry-H2B | depositor full sequence | sequence record 65995 | pTK168_mCherry-H2B sequence 6542 bps
TGCAGCCTGAATATGGGCCAAACAGGATATCTGTGGTAAGCAGTTCCTGCCCCGGCTCAGGGCCAAGAAC
AGATGGAACAGCTGAATATGGGCCAAACAGGATATCTGTGGTAAGCAGTTCCTGCCCCGGCTCAGGGCCA
AGAACAGATGGTCCCCAGATGCGGTCCAGCCCTCAGCAGTTTCTAGAGAACCATCAGATGTTTCCAGGGT
GCCCCAAGGACCTGAAATGACCCTGTGCCTTATTTGAACTAACCAATCAGTTCGCTTCTCGCTTCTGTTC
GCGCGCTTCTGCTCCCCGAGCTCAATAAAAGAGCCCACAACCCCTCACTCGGGGCGCCAGTCCTCCGATT
GACTGAGTCGCCCGGGTACCCGTGTATCCAATAAACCCTCTTGCAGTTGCATCCGACTTGTGGTCTCGCT
GTTCCTTGGGAGGGTCTCCTCTGAGTGATTGACTACCCGTCAGCGGGGGTCTTTCATTTGGGGGCTCGTC
CGGGATCGGGAGACCCCTGCCCAGGGACCACCGACCCACCACCGGGAGGTAAGCTGGCCAGCAACTTATC
TGTGTCTGTCCGATTGTCTAGTGTCTATGACTGATTTTATGCGCCTGCGTCGGTACTAGTTAGCTAACTA
GCTCTGTATCTGGCGGACCCGTGGTGGAACTGACGAGTTCTGAACACCCGGCCGCAACCCTGGGAGACGT
CCCAGGGACTTTGGGGGCCGTTTTTGTGGCCCGACCTGAGGAAGGGAGTCGATGTGGAATCCGACCCCGT
CAGGATATGTGGTTCTGGTAGGAGACGAGAACCTAAAACAGTTCCCGCCTCCGTCTGAATTTTTGCTTTC
GGTTTGGAACCGAAGCCGCGCGTCTTGTCTGCTGCAGCATCGTTCTGTGTTGTCTCTGTCTGACTGTGTT
TCTGTATTTGTCTGAAAATTAGGGCCAGACTGTTACCACTCCCTTAAGTTTGACCTTAGATCACTGGAAA
GATGTCGAGCGGCTCGCTCACAACCAGTCGGTAGATGTCAAGAAGAGACGTTGGGTTACCTTCTGCTCTG
CAGAATGGCCAACCTTTAACGTCGGATGGCCGCGAGACGGCACCTTTAACCGAGACCTCATCACCCAGGT
TAAGATCAAGGTCTTTTCACCTGGCCCGCATGGACACCCAGACCAGGTCCCCTACATCGTGACCTGGGAA
GCCTTGGCTTTTGACCCCCCTCCCTGGGTCAAGCCCTTTGTACACCCTAAGCCTCCGCCTCCTCTTCTTC
CATCCGCGCCGTCTCTCCCCCTTGAACCTCCTCTTTCGACCCCGCCTCAATCCTCCCTTTATCCAGCCCT
CACTCCTTCTCTAGGCGCCGGCCGGATCCCAGTGTGGTGGTACGCTACCGGTCGCCACCATGGTGAGCAA
GGGCGAGGAGGATAACATGGCCATCATCAAGGAGTTCATGCGCTTCAAGGTGCACATGGAGGGCTCCGTG
AACGGCCACGAGTTCGAGATCGAGGGCGAGGGCGAGGGCCGCCCCTACGAGGGCACCCAGACCGCCAAGC
TGAAGGTGACCAAGGGTGGCCCCCTGCCCTTCGCCTGGGACATCCTGTCCCCTCAGTTCATGTACGGCTC
CAAGGCCTACGTGAAGCACCCCGCCGACATCCCCGACTACTTGAAGCTGTCCTTCCCCGAGGGCTTCAAG
TGGGAGCGCGTGATGAACTTCGAGGACGGCGGCGTGGTGACCGTGACCCAGGACTCCTCCCTGCAGGACG
GCGAGTTCATCTACAAGGTGAAGCTGCGCGGCACCAACTTCCCCTCCGACGGCCCCGTAATGCAGAAGAA
GACCATGGGCTGGGAGGCCTCCTCCGAGCGGATGTACCCCGAGGACGGCGCCCTGAAGGGCGAGATCAAG
CAGAGGCTGAAGCTGAAGGACGGCGGCCACTACGACGCTGAGGTCAAGACCACCTACAAGGCCAAGAAGC
CCGTGCAGCTGCCCGGCGCCTACAACGTCAACATCAAGTTGGACATCACCTCCCACAACGAGGACTACAC
CATCGTGGAACAGTACGAACGCGCCGAGGGCCGCCACTCCACCGGCGGCATGGACGAGCTGTACAAGTCC
GGAGGGGATCGGTGGAGCTCCACCGGTGGCGGCCGCTCTAGAGAGAATCTTTATTTTCAGGGCGCCGCCA
AATTCAAAGAAACCGCTGCTGCTAAATTCGAACGCCAGCACATGGACAGCGGAGGTGGAGGTACTAGTCT
CGAG
[378 nt withheld, positions 2245-2622]
TAACCGCGGGCCCGGGATCCACCGGATCTAGATAACTGATCATAATCAGCCATACCACATTTGTAGAGGT
TTTACTTGCTTTAAAAAACCTCCCACACCTCCCCCTGAACCTGAAACATAAAATGAATGCAATTCGCCAG
CACAGTGGTCGACCCTGTGGAATGTGTGTCAGTTAGGGTGTGGAAAGTCCCCAGGCTCCCCAGCAGGCAG
AAGTATGCAAAGCATGCATCTCAATTAGTCAGCAACCAGGTGTGGAAAGTCCCCAGGCTCCCCAGCAGGC
AGAAGTATGCAAAGCATGCATCTCAATTAGTCAGCAACCATAGTCCCGCCCCTAACTCCGCCCATCCCGC
CCCTAACTCCGCCCAGTTCCGCCCATTCTCCGCCCCATGGCTGACTAATTTTTTTTATTTATGCAGAGGC
CGAGGCCGCCTCGGCCTCTGAGCTATTCCAGAAGTAGTGAGGAGGCTTTTTTGGAGGCCTAGGCTTTTGC
AAAAAGCTTACCATGACCGAGTACAAGCCCACGGTGCGCCTCGCCACCCGCGACGACGTCCCCAGGGCCG
TACGCACCCTCGCCGCCGCGTTCGCCGACTACCCCGCCACGCGCCACACCGTCGATCCGGACCGCCACAT
CGAGCGGGTCACCGAGCTGCAAGAACTCTTCCTCACGCGCGTCGGGCTCGACATCGGCAAGGTGTGGGTC
GCGGACGACGGCGCCGCGGTGGCGGTCTGGACCACGCCGGAGAGCGTCGAAGCGGGGGCGGTGTTCGCCG
AGATCGGCCCGCGCATGGCCGAGTTGAGCGGTTCCCGGCTGGCCGCGCAGCAACAGATGGAAGGCCTCCT
GGCGCCGCACCGGCCCAAGGAGCCCGCGTGGTTCCTGGCCACCGTCGGCGTCTCGCCCGACCACCAGGGC
AAGGGTCTGGGCAGCGCCGTCGTGCTCCCCGGAGTGGAGGCGGCCGAGCGCGCCGGGGTGCCCGCCTTCC
TGGAGACCTCCGCGCCCCGCAACCTCCCCTTCTACGAGCGGCTCGGCTTCACCGTCACCGCCGACGTCGA
GTGCCCGAAGGACCGCGCGACCTGGTGCATGACCCGCAAGCCCGGTGCCTGACGCCCGCCCCACGACCCG
CAGCGCCCGACCGAAAGGAGCGCACGACCCCATGCATCGATAAAATAAAAGATTTTATTTAGTCTCCAGA
AAAAGGGGGGAATGAAAGACCCCACCTGTAGGTTTGGCAAGCTAGCTTAAGTAACGCCATTTTGCAAGGC
ATGGAAAAATACATAACTGAGAATAGAGAAGTTCAGATCAAGGTCAGGAACAGATGGAACAGCTGAATAT
GGGCCAAACAGGATATCTGTGGTAAGCAGTTCCTGCCCCGGCTCAGGGCCAAGAACAGATGGAACAGCTG
AATATGGGCCAAACAGGATATCTGTGGTAAGCAGTTCCTGCCCCGGCTCAGGGCCAAGAACAGATGGTCC
CCAGATGCGGTCCAGCCCTCAGCAGTTTCTAGAGAACCATCAGATGTTTCCAGGGTGCCCCAAGGACCTG
AAATGACCCTGTGCCTTATTTGAACTAACCAATCAGTTCGCTTCTCGCTTCTGTTCGCGCGCTTCTGCTC
CCCGAGCTCAATAAAAGAGCCCACAACCCCTCACTCGGGGCGCCAGTCCTCCGATTGACTGAGTCGCCCG
GGTACCCGTGTATCCAATAAACCCTCTTGCAGTTGCATCCGACTTGTGGTCTCGCTGTTCCTTGGGAGGG
TCTCCTCTGAGTGATTGACTACCCGTCAGCGGGGGTCTTTCATTTCCGACTTGTGGTCTCGCTGCCTTGG
GAGGGTCTCCTCTGAGTGATTGACTACCCGTCAGCGGGGGTCTTCACATGCAGCATGTATCAAAATTAAT
TTGGTTTTTTTTCTTAAGTATTTACATTAAATGGCCATAGTTGCATTAATGAATCGGCCAACGCGCGGGG
AGAGGCGGTTTGCGTATTGGCGCTCTTCCGCTTCCTCGCTCACTGACTCGCTGCGCTCGGTCGTTCGGCT
GCGGCGAGCGGTATCAGCTCACTCAAAGGCGGTAATACGGTTATCCACAGAATCAGGGGATAACGCAGGA
AAGAACATGTGAGCAAAAGGCCAGCAAAAGGCCAGGAACCGTAAAAAGGCCGCGTTGCTGGCGTTTTTCC
ATAGGCTCCGCCCCCCTGACGAGCATCACAAAAATCGACGCTCAAGTCAGAGGTGGCGAAACCCGACAGG
ACTATAAAGATACCAGGCGTTTCCCCCTGGAAGCTCCCTCGTGCGCTCTCCTGTTCCGACCCTGCCGCTT
ACCGGATACCTGTCCGCCTTTCTCCCTTCGGGAAGCGTGGCGCTTTCTCATAGCTCACGCTGTAGGTATC
TCAGTTCGGTGTAGGTCGTTCGCTCCAAGCTGGGCTGTGTGCACGAACCCCCCGTTCAGCCCGACCGCTG
CGCCTTATCCGGTAACTATCGTCTTGAGTCCAACCCGGTAAGACACGACTTATCGCCACTGGCAGCAGCC
ACTGGTAACAGGATTAGCAGAGCGAGGTATGTAGGCGGTGCTACAGAGTTCTTGAAGTGGTGGCCTAACT
ACGGCTACACTAGAAGGACAGTATTTGGTATCTGCGCTCTGCTGAAGCCAGTTACCTTCGGAAAAAGAGT
TGGTAGCTCTTGATCCGGCAAACAAACCACCGCTGGTAGCGGTGGTTTTTTTGTTTGCAAGCAGCAGATT
ACGCGCAGAAAAAAAGGATCTCAAGAAGATCCTTTGATCTTTTCTACGGGGTCTGACGCTCAGTGGAACG
AAAACTCACGTTAAGGGATTTTGGTCATGAGATTATCAAAAAGGATCTTCACCTAGATCCTTTTAAATTA
AAAATGAAGTTTGCGGCCGCAAATCAATCTAAAGTATATATGAGTAAACTTGGTCTGACAGTTACCAATG
CTTAATCAGTGAGGCACCTATCTCAGCGATCTGTCTATTTCGTTCATCCATAGTTGCCTGACTCCCCGTC
GTGTAGATAACTACGATACGGGAGGGCTTACCATCTGGCCCCAGTGCTGCAATGATACCGCGAGACCCAC
GCTCACCGGCTCCAGATTTATCAGCAATAAACCAGCCAGCCGGAAGGGCCGAGCGCAGAAGTGGTCCTGC
AACTTTATCCGCCTCCATCCAGTCTATTAATTGTTGCCGGGAAGCTAGAGTAAGTAGTTCGCCAGTTAAT
AGTTTGCGCAACGTTGTTGCCATTGCTACAGGCATCGTGGTGTCACGCTCGTCGTTTGGTATGGCTTCAT
TCAGCTCCGGTTCCCAACGATCAAGGCGAGTTACATGATCCCCCATGTTGTGCAAAAAAGCGGTTAGCTC
CTTCGGTCCTCCGATCGTTGTCAGAAGTAAGTTGGCCGCAGTGTTATCACTCATGGTTATGGCAGCACTG
CATAATTCTCTTACTGTCATGCCATCCGTAAGATGCTTTTCTGTGACTGGTGAGTACTCAACCAAGTCAT
TCTGAGAATAGTGTATGCGGCGACCGAGTTGCTCTTGCCCGGCGTCAACACGGGATAATACCGCGCCACA
TAGCAGAACTTTAAAAGTGCTCATCATTGGAAAACGTTCTTCGGGGCGAAAACTCTCAAGGATCTTACCG
CTGTTGAGATCCAGTTCGATGTAACCCACTCGTGCACCCAACTGATCTTCAGCATCTTTTACTTTCACCA
GCGTTTCTGGGTGAGCAAAAACAGGAAGGCAAAATGCCGCAAAAAAGGGAATAAGGGCGACACGGAAATG
TTGAATACTCATACTCTTCCTTTTTCAATATTATTGAAGCATTTATCAGGGTTATTGTCTCATGAGCGGA
TACATATTTGAATGTATTTAGAAAAATAAACAAATAGGGGTTCCGCGCACATTTCCCCGAAAAGTGCCAC
Features (pLannotate 1.2.2; 18 found; start..end, strand, type, name):
      7..476     +  LTR            LTR: long terminal repeat from Moloney murine leukemia virus
    600..874     +  misc_feature   MESV Ψ (fragment): packaging signal of murine embryonic stem cell virus
    933..1349    +  CDS            gag (truncated): truncated Moloney murine leukemia virus (MMLV) gag gene lacking the start codon
   1390..2097    +  CDS            mCherry: mCherry is a basic (constitutively fluorescent) red fluorescent protein published in 2004, derived from Discosoma sp.. It is reported to be a very rapidly-maturing monomer with low acid sensitivity.
   2124..2142    +  misc_feature   MCS (fragment): pBluescript multiple cloning site
   2143..2162    +  CDS            capTEV™ (fragment): composite tag for in vivo biotinylation, TEV protease cleavage, and 6xHis tagging
   2176..2220    +  CDS            S-Tag: affinity and epitope tag derived from pancreatic ribonuclease A
   2245..2625    +  CDS            H2B (sequence partly withheld): human histone H2B; HIST1H2BJ
   2625..2647    +  misc_feature   MCS (fragment): multiple cloning site
   2659..2743    +  CDS            large T antigen (fragment): large T antigen from SV40 (simian virus 40)
   2786..3115    +  promoter       SV40 promoter: SV40 enhancer and early promoter
   3125..3724    +  CDS            PuroR: puromycin N-acetyltransferase; pac from Streptomyces; confers resistance to puromycin
   3823..4416    +  LTR            LTR: long terminal repeat from Moloney murine leukemia virus
   4425..4471    +  LTR            5' LTR (truncated) (fragment): truncated long terminal repeat from Moloney murine sarcoma virus
   4554..4602    -  CDS            lacI (fragment): lac repressor; lacI; The lac repressor binds to the lac operator to inhibit transcription in E. coli. This inhibition can be relieved by adding lactose or isopropyl-β-D-thiogalactopyranoside (IPTG).
   4788..5376    -  rep_origin     ori: high-copy-number ColE1/pMB1/pBR322/pUC origin of replication
   5554..6414    -  CDS            AmpR: β-lactamase; bla; confers resistance to ampicillin, carbenicillin, and related antibiotics
   6415..6519    -  promoter       AmpR promoter: bla
