[The description below was written by a language model from this plasmid's Addgene catalogue record and pLannotate feature annotations shown in this document.]
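Description:
pTK168_mCherry-H2B is a 6,542 bp pBABE-based gammaretroviral vector for stable expression of a red fluorescent histone in mammalian cells. In bacteria it is propagated through a high-copy ColE1/pUC-type origin and selected with ampicillin via the β-lactamase gene and its own promoter. The viral portion is flanked by Moloney murine leukemia virus long terminal repeats. Downstream of the 5′ LTR are a packaging signal (annotated as an MESV Ψ fragment) and a truncated gag segment lacking its start codon, which together allow the transcript to be encapsidated when the plasmid is introduced into a packaging cell line that supplies the viral proteins in trans.

The payload is an N-terminal mCherry fusion to human histone H2B (H2BC11/HIST1H2BJ), cloned between XhoI and SacII sites and carrying the recorded substitutions D26G, V119I and S125D. The record gives the promoter only as "pBABE", and no separate internal promoter is annotated upstream of the fusion, which is consistent with transcription from the 5′ LTR. Between mCherry and H2B, the feature table shows a linker region containing multiple-cloning-site remnants, a short fragment matching a TEV/His composite tag, and an S-Tag. These appear to be carried over from the tagging backbone. Downstream, an SV40 enhancer/early promoter drives puromycin N-acetyltransferase, so transduced cells can be selected with puromycin. Small annotated fragments of SV40 large T antigen and lacI appear to be backbone remnants rather than functional genes.

Because H2B is incorporated into chromatin, the fusion labels chromosomes red. The stated purpose is to visualize chromosomes, and the construct was deposited with a study of spindle positioning during anaphase.
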