Addgene plasmid #46363: pTK168_mCherry-H2B
Purpose: visualizes chromosomes
Depositing lab: Iain Cheeseman. Depositing organization: Whitehead Institute for Biomedical Research. Publication: Cortical dynein and asymmetric membrane elongation coordinately position the spindle in anaphase. Kiyomitsu T, Cheeseman IM. Cell. 2013 Jul 18;154(2):391-402. doi: 10.1016/j.cell.2013.06.010. PubMed 23870127.
Backbone
  Vector backbone: pBABE
  Total vector size (bp): 6542
  Vector type: Mammalian Expression, Retroviral
  Selectable markers: Puromycin
Growth in bacteria
  Bacterial resistance: Ampicillin, 100 μg/mL
  Growth temperature: 37°C
  Growth strain: DH5alpha
  Copy number: Unknown
Gene/Insert
  Gene/Insert name: H2B
  Species: H. sapiens (human)
  Insert size (bp): 400
  Mutation: D26G, V119I and S125D
  Entrez Gene: H2BC11 (a.k.a. H2B/r, H2BFR, H2BJ, HIST1H2BJ)
  Promoter: pBABE
  Tag / fusion protein: mCherry (N terminal on backbone)
  Cloning method: Restriction Enzyme; 5′ cloning site XhoI (not destroyed); 3′ cloning site SacII (not destroyed)
  Sequencing primers: 5′ GGCATGGACGAGCTGTACAAG; 3′ GCATTCATTTTATGTTTCAGG
Terms and licenses: Academic/Nonprofit Terms; Industry Terms: Not Available to Industry
How to cite: pTK168_mCherry-H2B was a gift from Iain Cheeseman (Addgene plasmid # 46363 ; http://n2t.net/addgene:46363 ; RRID:Addgene_46363)
