>Addgene plasmid #46363 | pTK168_mCherry-H2B | addgene partial sequence | sequence record 67883 | mCherry-F 5'-ccccgtaatgcagaagaaga-3'
TACCCCGAGGACGGCGCCCTGAAGGGCGAGATCAAGCAGAGGCTGAAGCTGAAGGACGGCGGCCACTACG
ACGCTGAGGTCAAGACCACCTACAAGGCCAAGAAGCCCGTGCAGCTGCCCGGCGCCTACAACGTCAACAT
CAAGTTGGACATCACCTCCCACAACGAGGACTACACCATCGTGGAACAGTACGAACGCGCCGAGGGCCGC
CACTCCACCGGCGGCATGGACGAGCTGTACAAGTCCGGAGGGGATCGGTGGAGCTCCACCGGTGGCGGCC
GCTCTAGAGAGAATCTTTATTTTCAGGGCGCCGCCAAATTCAAAGAAACCGCTGCTGCTAAATTCGAACG
CCAGCACATGGACAGCGGAGGTGGAGGTACTAGTCTCGAG
[76 nt withheld, positions 391-466]
G
[277 nt withheld, positions 468-744]
ATCACCAAGTACACCAGCGATAAGTAGCCGCGGTGGCGGTCTGGACCACGCCGGAGAGCGTCGAAGCGGG
GGGCGGTGTTCGCCGAGATCGGCCCGCGCATGGC
